Addgene plasmid #51202: pET21a-SmcR
Depositing lab: Christopher Voigt. Publication: Genomic mining of prokaryotic repressors for orthogonal logic gates. Stanton BC, Nielsen AA, Tamsir A, Clancy K, Peterson T, Voigt CA. Nat Chem Biol. 2013 Dec 8. doi: 10.1038/nchembio.1411. PubMed 24316737.
Backbone
  Vector backbone: pET21a
  Vector type: Bacterial Expression, Synthetic Biology
Growth in bacteria
  Bacterial resistance: Ampicillin, 100 μg/mL
  Growth temperature: 37°C
  Growth strain: DH10B
  Copy number: High Copy
Gene/Insert
  Gene/Insert name: SmcR
  Species: Vibrio vulnificus
  Insert size (bp): 618
  Promoter: T7
  Tag / fusion protein: 6x-his (N terminal on backbone)
  Cloning method: Unknown
  Sequencing primers: 5′ T7 short
Terms and licenses: Academic/Nonprofit Terms; Industry Terms: Not Available to Industry
Depositor comments: UCSF Case No. SF11-016-2; U.S. Patent Application 13/489,205. GeneArt inserted the synthesized fragment into a pET21a vector.
How to cite: pET21a-SmcR was a gift from Christopher Voigt (Addgene plasmid # 51202)
