[The description below was written by a language model from this plasmid's Addgene catalogue record and pLannotate feature annotations shown in this document.]
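Description:
pET21a-SmcR is a bacterial expression plasmid built on the pET21a backbone, carrying a synthesized 618 bp coding sequence for SmcR from Vibrio vulnificus. It is propagated in E. coli under ampicillin selection through the β-lactamase gene and its own promoter. Replication relies on a ColE1/pMB1-type origin accompanied by the pBR322 bom region and the rop gene. The catalogue lists the plasmid as high copy, although Rop normally moderates copy number. An f1 origin is also present, allowing single-stranded DNA production with helper phage. Short tetracycline-resistance fragments flanking the lacI cassette appear to be non-functional pBR322 remnants.

The payload sits in a standard T7lac expression cassette. A T7 promoter is followed immediately by a lac operator, then the phage T7 gene 10 ribosome binding site, the open reading frame, and a T7 terminator. The plasmid-borne lacI gene supplies repressor, so transcription needs a host providing T7 RNA polymerase and is induced with IPTG. The annotation software labels the insert as a Vibrio harveyi LuxR homologue, which fits SmcR being a related Vibrio transcriptional regulator. The catalogue records an N-terminal 6xHis tag, and a short tag fragment upstream of the insert may correspond to it. A histidine-tag fragment is also annotated downstream of the insert, where pET21a normally carries its C-terminal tag, but the record does not show whether this is translated in frame.

The plasmid comes from a study mining prokaryotic repressors to build orthogonal genetic logic gates. The tagged T7-driven design suits overproduction and affinity purification of SmcR, although the record does not state the specific use.
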