Features (pLannotate 1.2.2; 20 found; start..end, strand, type, name):
     12..467     +  rep_origin     f1 ori (sequence partly withheld): f1 bacteriophage origin of replication; arrow indicates direction of (+) strand synthesis
    494..598     +  promoter       AmpR promoter: bla
    599..1459    +  CDS            AmpR: β-lactamase; bla; confers resistance to ampicillin, carbenicillin, and related antibiotics
   1630..2218    +  rep_origin     ori: high-copy-number ColE1/pMB1/pBR322/pUC origin of replication
   2404..2546    -  misc_feature   bom: basis of mobility region from pBR322
   2648..2839    -  CDS            rop: Rop protein, which maintains plasmids at low copy number; rop
   2856..3236    +  CDS            YPB1_ECOLX: Protein predicted: Swiss-Prot protein existence level 4. From Escherichia coli.
   3308..3599    -  CDS            TcR (fragment): tetracycline efflux protein; tet; confers resistance to tetracycline
   3614..3635    -  protein_bind   CAP binding site: CAP binding activates transcription in the presence of cAMP. E. coli catabolite activator protein
   3648..4730    -  CDS            lacI: lac repressor; lacI; The lac repressor binds to the lac operator to inhibit transcription in E. coli. This inhibition can be relieved by adding lactose or isopropyl-β-D-thiogalactopyranoside (IPTG).
   4731..4808    -  promoter       lacI promoter: lacI
   4816..5095    -  CDS            TcR (fragment): tetracycline efflux protein; tet; confers resistance to tetracycline
   5117..5135    +  promoter       T7 promoter: promoter for bacteriophage T7 RNA polymerase
   5136..5160    +  protein_bind   lac operator: The lac repressor binds to the lac operator to inhibit transcription in E. coli. This inhibition can be relieved by adding lactose or isopropyl-β-D-thiogalactopyranoside (IPTG). lac repressor encoded by lacI
   5174..5196    +  RBS            RBS: efficient ribosome binding site from bacteriophage T7 gene 10 (Olins and Rangwala, 1989)
   5215..5231    +  CDS            capTEV™ (fragment): composite tag for in vivo biotinylation, TEV protease cleavage, and 6xHis tagging
   5269..5880    +  CDS            luxR: LUXR_VIBHA - Experimental evidence at protein level: Swiss-Prot protein existence level 1. Regulatory protein of bacterial bioluminescence. It probably binds the autoinducer molecule and potentiates the transcription of the bioluminescence operon. From Vibrio harveyi (Beneckea harveyi).
   5914..5931    +  CDS            9xHis (fragment): 9xHis affinity tag
   5941..5990    +  CDS            SET1 (fragment): solubility-enhancement tag derived from T7 phage gene 10B
   5998..6045    +  terminator     T7 terminator: transcription terminator for bacteriophage T7 RNA polymerase
>Addgene plasmid #51202 | pET21a-SmcR | depositor full sequence | sequence record 77597 | Full Sequence
TGGCGAATGGG
[124 nt withheld, positions 12-135]
C
[91 nt withheld, positions 137-227]
A
[49 nt withheld, positions 229-277]
CCTTTGACGTTGGAGTCCACGTTCTTT
[37 nt withheld, positions 305-341]
ACCCTATCTCGGTCTATTCTTTTGATTTATAAGGGATTTTGCCGATTTCGGCCTATTGGTTAAAAAATGA
GCTGATTTAACAAAAATTTAACGCGAATTTTAACAAAATATTAACGTTTACAATTTCAGGTGGCACTTTT
CGGGGAAATGTGCGCGGAACCCCTATTTGTTTATTTTTCTAAATACATTCAAATATGTATCCGCTCATGA
GACAATAACCCTGATAAATGCTTCAATAATATTGAAAAAGGAAGAGTATGAGTATTCAACATTTCCGTGT
CGCCCTTATTCCCTTTTTTGCGGCATTTTGCCTTCCTGTTTTTGCTCACCCAGAAACGCTGGTGAAAGTA
AAAGATGCTGAAGATCAGTTGGGTGCACGAGTGGGTTACATCGAACTGGATCTCAACAGCGGTAAGATCC
TTGAGAGTTTTCGCCCCGAAGAACGTTTTCCAATGATGAGCACTTTTAAAGTTCTGCTATGTGGCGCGGT
ATTATCCCGTATTGACGCCGGGCAAGAGCAACTCGGTCGCCGCATACACTATTCTCAGAATGACTTGGTT
GAGTACTCACCAGTCACAGAAAAGCATCTTACGGATGGCATGACAGTAAGAGAATTATGCAGTGCTGCCA
TAACCATGAGTGATAACACTGCGGCCAACTTACTTCTGACAACGATCGGAGGACCGAAGGAGCTAACCGC
TTTTTTGCACAACATGGGGGATCATGTAACTCGCCTTGATCGTTGGGAACCGGAGCTGAATGAAGCCATA
CCAAACGACGAGCGTGACACCACGATGCCTGCAGCAATGGCAACAACGTTGCGCAAACTATTAACTGGCG
AACTACTTACTCTAGCTTCCCGGCAACAATTAATAGACTGGATGGAGGCGGATAAAGTTGCAGGACCACT
TCTGCGCTCGGCCCTTCCGGCTGGCTGGTTTATTGCTGATAAATCTGGAGCCGGTGAGCGTGGGTCTCGC
GGTATCATTGCAGCACTGGGGCCAGATGGTAAGCCCTCCCGTATCGTAGTTATCTACACGACGGGGAGTC
AGGCAACTATGGATGAACGAAATAGACAGATCGCTGAGATAGGTGCCTCACTGATTAAGCATTGGTAACT
GTCAGACCAAGTTTACTCATATATACTTTAGATTGATTTAAAACTTCATTTTTAATTTAAAAGGATCTAG
GTGAAGATCCTTTTTGATAATCTCATGACCAAAATCCCTTAACGTGAGTTTTCGTTCCACTGAGCGTCAG
ACCCCGTAGAAAAGATCAAAGGATCTTCTTGAGATCCTTTTTTTCTGCGCGTAATCTGCTGCTTGCAAAC
AAAAAAACCACCGCTACCAGCGGTGGTTTGTTTGCCGGATCAAGAGCTACCAACTCTTTTTCCGAAGGTA
ACTGGCTTCAGCAGAGCGCAGATACCAAATACTGTCCTTCTAGTGTAGCCGTAGTTAGGCCACCACTTCA
AGAACTCTGTAGCACCGCCTACATACCTCGCTCTGCTAATCCTGTTACCAGTGGCTGCTGCCAGTGGCGA
TAAGTCGTGTCTTACCGGGTTGGACTCAAGACGATAGTTACCGGATAAGGCGCAGCGGTCGGGCTGAACG
GGGGGTTCGTGCACACAGCCCAGCTTGGAGCGAACGACCTACACCGAACTGAGATACCTACAGCGTGAGC
TATGAGAAAGCGCCACGCTTCCCGAAGGGAGAAAGGCGGACAGGTATCCGGTAAGCGGCAGGGTCGGAAC
AGGAGAGCGCACGAGGGAGCTTCCAGGGGGAAACGCCTGGTATCTTTATAGTCCTGTCGGGTTTCGCCAC
CTCTGACTTGAGCGTCGATTTTTGTGATGCTCGTCAGGGGGGCGGAGCCTATGGAAAAACGCCAGCAACG
CGGCCTTTTTACGGTTCCTGGCCTTTTGCTGGCCTTTTGCTCACATGTTCTTTCCTGCGTTATCCCCTGA
TTCTGTGGATAACCGTATTACCGCCTTTGAGTGAGCTGATACCGCTCGCCGCAGCCGAACGACCGAGCGC
AGCGAGTCAGTGAGCGAGGAAGCGGAAGAGCGCCTGATGCGGTATTTTCTCCTTACGCATCTGTGCGGTA
TTTCACACCGCATATATGGTGCACTCTCAGTACAATCTGCTCTGATGCCGCATAGTTAAGCCAGTATACA
CTCCGCTATCGCTACGTGACTGGGTCATGGCTGCGCCCCGACACCCGCCAACACCCGCTGACGCGCCCTG
ACGGGCTTGTCTGCTCCCGGCATCCGCTTACAGACAAGCTGTGACCGTCTCCGGGAGCTGCATGTGTCAG
AGGTTTTCACCGTCATCACCGAAACGCGCGAGGCAGCTGCGGTAAAGCTCATCAGCGTGGTCGTGAAGCG
ATTCACAGATGTCTGCCTGTTCATCCGCGTCCAGCTCGTTGAGTTTCTCCAGAAGCGTTAATGTCTGGCT
TCTGATAAAGCGGGCCATGTTAAGGGCGGTTTTTTCCTGTTTGGTCACTGATGCCTCCGTGTAAGGGGGA
TTTCTGTTCATGGGGGTAATGATACCGATGAAACGAGAGAGGATGCTCACGATACGGGTTACTGATGATG
AACATGCCCGGTTACTGGAACGTTGTGAGGGTAAACAACTGGCGGTATGGATGCGGCGGGACCAGAGAAA
AATCACTCAGGGTCAATGCCAGCGCTTCGTTAATACAGATGTAGGTGTTCCACAGGGTAGCCAGCAGCAT
CCTGCGATGCAGATCCGGAACATAATGGTGCAGGGCGCTGACTTCCGCGTTTCCAGACTTTACGAAACAC
GGAAACCGAAGACCATTCATGTTGTTGCTCAGGTCGCAGACGTTTTGCAGCAGCAGTCGCTTCACGTTCG
CTCGCGTATCGGTGATTCATTCTGCTAACCAGTAAGGCAACCCCGCCAGCCTAGCCGGGTCCTCAACGAC
AGGAGCACGATCATGCGCACCCGTGGGGCCGCCATGCCGGCGATAATGGCCTGCTTCTCGCCGAAACGTT
TGGTGGCGGGACCAGTGACGAAGGCTTGAGCGAGGGCGTGCAAGATTCCGAATACCGCAAGCGACAGGCC
GATCATCGTCGCGCTCCAGCGAAAGCGGTCCTCGCCGAAAATGACCCAGAGCGCTGCCGGCACCTGTCCT
ACGAGTTGCATGATAAAGAAGACAGTCATAAGTGCGGCGACGATAGTCATGCCCCGCGCCCACCGGAAGG
AGCTGACTGGGTTGAAGGCTCTCAAGGGCATCGGTCGAGATCCCGGTGCCTAATGAGTGAGCTAACTTAC
ATTAATTGCGTTGCGCTCACTGCCCGCTTTCCAGTCGGGAAACCTGTCGTGCCAGCTGCATTAATGAATC
GGCCAACGCGCGGGGAGAGGCGGTTTGCGTATTGGGCGCCAGGGTGGTTTTTCTTTTCACCAGTGAGACG
GGCAACAGCTGATTGCCCTTCACCGCCTGGCCCTGAGAGAGTTGCAGCAAGCGGTCCACGCTGGTTTGCC
CCAGCAGGCGAAAATCCTGTTTGATGGTGGTTAACGGCGGGATATAACATGAGCTGTCTTCGGTATCGTC
GTATCCCACTACCGAGATATCCGCACCAACGCGCAGCCCGGACTCGGTAATGGCGCGCATTGCGCCCAGC
GCCATCTGATCGTTGGCAACCAGCATCGCAGTGGGAACGATGCCCTCATTCAGCATTTGCATGGTTTGTT
GAAAACCGGACATGGCACTCCAGTCGCCTTCCCGTTCCGCTATCGGCTGAATTTGATTGCGAGTGAGATA
TTTATGCCAGCCAGCCAGACGCAGACGCGCCGAGACAGAACTTAATGGGCCCGCTAACAGCGCGATTTGC
TGGTGACCCAATGCGACCAGATGCTCCACGCCCAGTCGCGTACCGTCTTCATGGGAGAAAATAATACTGT
TGATGGGTGTCTGGTCAGAGACATCAAGAAATAACGCCGGAACATTAGTGCAGGCAGCTTCCACAGCAAT
GGCATCCTGGTCATCCAGCGGATAGTTAATGATCAGCCCACTGACGCGTTGCGCGAGAAGATTGTGCACC
GCCGCTTTACAGGCTTCGACGCCGCTTCGTTCTACCATCGACACCACCACGCTGGCACCCAGTTGATCGG
CGCGAGATTTAATCGCCGCGACAATTTGCGACGGCGCGTGCAGGGCCAGACTGGAGGTGGCAACGCCAAT
CAGCAACGACTGTTTGCCCGCCAGTTGTTGTGCCACGCGGTTGGGAATGTAATTCAGCTCCGCCATCGCC
GCTTCCACTTTTTCCCGCGTTTTCGCAGAAACGTGGCTGGCCTGGTTCACCACGCGGGAAACGGTCTGAT
AAGAGACACCGGCATACTCTGCGACATCGTATAACGTTACTGGTTTCACATTCACCACCCTGAATTGACT
CTCTTCCGGGCGCTATCATGCCATACCGCGAAAGGTTTTGCGCCATTCGATGGTGTCCGGGATCTCGACG
CTCTCCCTTATGCGACTCCTGCATTAGGAAGCAGCCCAGTAGTAGGTTGAGGCCGTTGAGCACCGCCGCC
GCAAGGAATGGTGCATGCAAGGAGATGGCGCCCAACAGTCCCCCGGCCACGGGGCCTGCCACCATACCCA
CGCCGAAACAAGCGCTCATGAGCCCGAAGTGGCGAGCCCGATCTTCCCCATCGGTGATGTCGGCGATATA
GGCGCCAGCAACCGCACCTGTGGCGCCGGTGATGCCGGCCACGATGCGTCCGGCGTAGAGGATCGAGATC
TCGATCCCGCGAAATTAATACGACTCACTATAGGGGAATTGTGAGCGGATAACAATTCCCCTCTAGAATA
ATTTTGTTTAACTTTAAGAAGGAGATATACCATGGGCAGCAGCCATCATCATCATCATCACAGCAGCGGC
CTGGAAGTTCTGTTCCAGGGGCCCCATATGGATAGCATTGCAAAACGTCCGCGTACCCGTCTGAGTCCGC
TGAAACGTAAACAGCAGCTGATGGAAATTGCCCTGGAAGTTTTTGCACGTCGTGGTATTGGTCGTGGTGG
TCATGCAGATATTGCAGAAATTGCACAGGTTAGCGTTGCAACCGTGTTTAACTATTTTCCGACCCGTGAA
GATCTGGTTGATGAAGTTCTGAATCATGTTGTTCGCCAGTTTAGCAATTTCCTGAGCGATAATATCGATC
TGGATCTGCATGCCAAAGAAAACATTGCCAATATTACCAACGCCATGATTGAACTGGTGGTTCAGGATAA
TCATTGGCTGAAAGTTTGGTTTGAATGGTCAGCAAGCACCCGTGATGAAGTTTGGCCTCTGTTTGTTACC
ACCAATCGTACCAATCAGCTGCTGGTTCAGAACATGTTTATCAAAGCAATTGAACGTGGCGAAGTTTGCG
ATCAGCATAATCCGGAAGATCTGGCAAACCTGTTTCATGGTATTTGCTATAGCCTGTTTGTTCAGGCAAA
TCGCACCAATAACACCGCAGAACTGAGCAAACTGGTTAGCAGCTATCTGGATATGCTGTGTATCTATAAA
CGCGAACACGAATAAGGATCCAAGCTTGCGGCCGCACTCGAGCACCACCACCACCACCACTGAGATCCGG
CTGCTAACAAAGCCCGAAAGGAAGCTGAGTTGGCTGCTGCCACCGCTGAGCAATAACTAGCATAACCCCT
TGGGGCCTCTAAACGGGTCTTGAGGGGTTTTTTGCTGAAAGGAGGAACTATATCCGGAT
