>Addgene plasmid #51202 | pET21a-SmcR | depositor partial sequence | sequence record 77598 | repressor ORF
ATGGATAGCATTGCAAAACGTCCGCGTACCCGTCTGAGTCCGCTGAAACGTAAACAGCAGCTGATGGAAA
TTGCCCTGGAAGTTTTTGCACGTCGTGGTATTGGTCGTGGTGGTCATGCAGATATTGCAGAAATTGCACA
GGTTAGCGTTGCAACCGTGTTTAACTATTTTCCGACCCGTGAAGATCTGGTTGATGAAGTTCTGAATCAT
GTTGTTCGCCAGTTTAGCAATTTCCTGAGCGATAATATCGATCTGGATCTGCATGCCAAAGAAAACATTG
CCAATATTACCAACGCCATGATTGAACTGGTGGTTCAGGATAATCATTGGCTGAAAGTTTGGTTTGAATG
GTCAGCAAGCACCCGTGATGAAGTTTGGCCTCTGTTTGTTACCACCAATCGTACCAATCAGCTGCTGGTT
CAGAACATGTTTATCAAAGCAATTGAACGTGGCGAAGTTTGCGATCAGCATAATCCGGAAGATCTGGCAA
ACCTGTTTCATGGTATTTGCTATAGCCTGTTTGTTCAGGCAAATCGCACCAATAACACCGCAGAACTGAG
CAAACTGGTTAGCAGCTATCTGGATATGCTGTGTATCTATAAACGCGAACACGAATAA
